Addgene plasmid #196156: pEPYC0CM0519
Purpose: Phytobricks Level 0 part: MinSyn_302
Depositing lab: Nicola Patron. Depositing organization: Earlham Institute. Publication: Tuning Plant Promoters Using a Simple Split Luciferase Method to Assess Transcription Factor-DNA Interactions. Cai YM, Witham S, Patron NJ. ACS Synth Biol. 2023 Nov 17;12(11):3482-3486. doi: 10.1021/acssynbio.3c00094. Epub 2023 Oct 19. PubMed 37856867.
Backbone
  Vector backbone: pUAP1
  Vector type: Synthetic Biology
Growth in bacteria
  Bacterial resistance: Chloramphenicol, 25 μg/mL
  Growth temperature: 37°C
  Growth strain: DH5alpha
  Copy number: High Copy
Gene/Insert
  Gene/Insert name: MinSyn_302
  Species: Synthetic
  Cloning method: Restriction Enzyme; 5′ cloning site BpiI (destroyed during cloning); 3′ cloning site BpiI (destroyed during cloning)
Terms and licenses: Academic/Nonprofit Terms; Industry Terms: Not Available to Industry
Depositor comments: Please visit https://doi.org/10.1101/2023.02.13.528283 for bioRxiv preprint.
How to cite: pEPYC0CM0519 was a gift from Nicola Patron (Addgene plasmid # 196156 ; http://n2t.net/addgene:196156 ; RRID:Addgene_196156)
