[The description below was written by a language model from this plasmid's Addgene catalogue record and pLannotate feature annotations shown in this document.]
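Description:
pEPYC0CM0519 is a small (about 2.2 kb) Phytobricks Level 0 part plasmid built on the pUAP1 universal acceptor backbone and classed as a synthetic biology vector. It is propagated in E. coli through a high-copy ColE1/pUC-type origin of replication. Selection is with chloramphenicol, provided by a cat (chloramphenicol acetyltransferase) gene driven by its native promoter and followed by a lambda t0 terminator. Two more bacterial terminators, one putative and one derived from the his operon, flank the cloning position. They presumably insulate the stored part from read-through transcription from the backbone.

The insert is MinSyn_302, a fully synthetic sequence cloned with the Type IIS enzyme BpiI; both BpiI sites were destroyed during assembly, as is usual when a part is domesticated into a universal acceptor. The record does not spell out the composition of MinSyn_302. The name and the associated work on tuning plant promoters suggest a minimal synthetic plant promoter. Consistent with this, the only annotated element in the insert region is a very short fragment matching the CaMV 35S promoter, lying between the flanking terminators. That would fit a 35S-derived core element, though the annotation is too short to establish this. No coding sequence, reporter or tag is annotated in the insert.

As a Level 0 part, the plasmid is not itself an expression construct. It serves as a standardised, sequence-verified stock from which the part can be released and combined with other standard parts (coding sequences, terminators and so on) in Golden Gate-style hierarchical assembly to build plant transcription units. The linked study used such parts to examine how transcription factor–DNA interactions relate to promoter strength.
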