Features (pLannotate 1.2.2; 7 found; start..end, strand, type, name):
    265..362     -  promoter       cat promoter: promoter of the E. coli cat gene encoding chloramphenicol acetyltransferase
    448..491     -  terminator     bacterial terminator: putative bacterial transcription terminator
    534..551     +  promoter       CaMV 35S promoter (fragment): strong constitutive promoter from cauliflower mosaic virus
    672..729     +  terminator     his operon terminator: This putative transcriptin terminator from the E. coli his operon has a 2-bp deletion introduced during synthesis. Its efficiency has not been determined.
    924..1512    -  rep_origin     ori: high-copy-number ColE1/pMB1/pBR322/pUC origin of replication
   1695..1789    -  terminator     lambda t0 terminator: transcription terminator from phage lambda
   1813..264     -  CDS            cat (across the origin): CAT_ECOLX - Experimental evidence at protein level: Swiss-Prot protein existence level 1. This enzyme is an effector of chloramphenicol resistance in bacteria. From Escherichia coli. This protein is used as a marker in many commonly used cloning vectors, such as pACYC184.
>Addgene plasmid #196156 | pEPYC0CM0519 | addgene full sequence | sequence record 386879 | Addgene NGS Result
AACACTATCCCATATCACCAGCTCACCGTCTTTCATTGCCATACGAAATTCCGGATGAGCATTCATCAGG
CGGGCAAGAATGTGAATAAAGGCCGGATAAAACTTGTGCTTATTTTTCTTTACGGTCTTTAAAAAGGCCG
TAATATCCAGCTGAACGGTCTGGTTATAGGTACATTGAGCAACTGACTGAAATGCCTCAAAATGTTCTTT
ACGATGCCATTGGGATATATCAACGGTGGTATATCCAGTGATTTTTTTCTCCATTTTAGCTTCCTTAGCT
CCTGAAAATCTCGATAACTCAAAAAATACGCCCGGTAGTGATCTTATTTCATTATGGTGAAAGTTGGAAC
CTCTTACGTGCCCGATCAACTCGAGTGCCACCTGACGTCTAAGAAACCATTATTATCATGACATTAACCT
ATAAAAATAGGCGTATCACGAGGCAGAATTTCAGATAAAAAAAATCCTTAGCTTTCGCTAAGGATGATTT
CTGGAATTCGGTCTCAGGAGGGAGGCGTGTCGTTTTAGTGAGGCTGACGTAAGGGATGACGTAAACTTAC
GTCTGGGATTACGTCTACTTACGTCTGGGATTACGTCTACTATATAAGGTTTTGCTATTCATTGAAAGCA
GTAGTGACTGATTTGTATATAATGTACTCGAGACCCTGCAGTCCGGCAAAAAAGGGCAAGGTGTCACCAC
CCTGCCCTTTTTCTTTAAAACCGAAAAGATTACTTCGCGTTATGCAGGCTTCCTCGCTCACTGACTCGCT
GCGCTCGGTCGTTCGGCTGCGGCGAGCGGTATCAGCTCACTCAAAGGCGGTAATACGGTTATCCACAGAA
TCAGGGGATAACGCAGGAAAGAACATGTGAGCAAAAGGCCAGCAAAAGGCCAGGAACCGTAAAAAGGCCG
CGTTGCTGGCGTTTTTCCACAGGCTCCGCCCCCCTGACGAGCATCACAAAAATCGACGCTCAAGTCAGAG
GTGGCGAAACCCGACAGGACTATAAAGATACCAGGCGTTTCCCCCTGGAAGCTCCCTCGTGCGCTCTCCT
GTTCCGACCCTGCCGCTTACCGGATACCTGTCCGCCTTTCTCCCTTCGGGAAGCGTGGCGCTTTCTCATA
GCTCACGCTGTAGGTATCTCAGTTCGGTGTAGGTCGTTCGCTCCAAGCTGGGCTGTGTGCACGAACCCCC
CGTTCAGCCCGACCGCTGCGCCTTATCCGGTAACTATCGTCTTGAGTCCAACCCGGTAAGACACGACTTA
TCGCCACTGGCAGCAGCCACTGGTAACAGGATTAGCAGAGCGAGGTATGTAGGCGGTGCTACAGAGTTCT
TGAAGTGGTGGCCTAACTACGGCTACACTAGAAGAACAGTATTTGGTATCTGCGCTCTGCTGAAGCCAGT
TACCTTCGGAAAAAGAGTTGGTAGCTCTTGATCCGGCAAACAAACCACCGCTGGTAGCGGTGGTTTTTTT
GTTTGCAAGCAGCAGATTACGCGCAGAAAAAAAGGATCTCAAGAAGATCCTTTGATCTTTTCTACGGGGT
CTGACGCTCAGTGGAACGAAAACTCACGTTAAGGGATTTTGGTCATGAGATTATCAAAAAGGATCTTCAC
CTAGATCCTTTTAAATTAAAAATGAAGTTTTAAATCAATCTAAAGTATATATGAGTAAACTTGGTCTGAC
AGCTCGAGGCTTGGATTCTCACCAATAAAAAACGCCCGGCGGCAACCGAGCGTTCTGAACAAATCCAGAT
GGAGTTCTGAGGTCATTACTGGATCTATCAACAGGAGTCCAAGCGAGCTCGATATCAAATTACGCCCCGC
CCTGCCACTCATCGCAGTACTGTTGTAATTCATTAAGCATTCTGCCGACATGGAAGCCATCACAAACGGC
ATGATGAACCTGAATCGCCAGCGGCATCAGCACCTTGTCGCCTTGCGTATAATATTTGCCCATGGTGAAA
ACGGGGGCGAAGAAGTTGTCCATATTGGCCACGTTTAAATCAAAACTGGTGAAACTCACCCAGGGATTGG
CTGAGACGAAAAACATATTCTCAATAAACCCTTTAGGGAAATAGGCCAGGTTTTCACCGTAACACGCCAC
ATCTTGCGAATATATGTGTAGAAACTGCCGGAAATCGTCGTGGTATTCACTCCAGAGCGATGAAAACGTT
TCAGTTTGCTCATGGAAAACGGTGTAACAAGGGTG
